Addgene plasmid #59650: pGEM-T Dmel Or35a
Purpose: Probe for Drosophila melanogaster Or35a expression
Depositing lab: Richard Axel & Leslie Vosshall. Depositing organization: Columbia University. Publication: A spatial map of olfactory receptor expression in the Drosophila antenna. Vosshall LB, Amrein H, Morozov PS, Rzhetsky A, Axel R. Cell. 1999 Mar 5;96(5):725-36. 10.1016/S0092-8674(00)80582-6 PubMed 10089887.
Backbone
  Vector backbone: pGEM-T
  Backbone manufacturer: Promega
  Backbone size w/o insert (bp): 3000
  Vector type: Bacterial Expression
Growth in bacteria
  Bacterial resistance: Ampicillin, 100 μg/mL
  Growth temperature: 37°C
  Growth strain: DH5alpha
  Copy number: High Copy
Gene/Insert
  Gene/Insert name: Or35a
  Species: D. melanogaster (fly)
  Insert size (bp): 1000
  Entrez Gene: Or35a (a.k.a. Dmel_CG17868, 35a, 36E.1, BACR44L22.5, BG:BACR44L22.5, CG17868, DOR91, Dmel\CG17868, OR35a)
  Cloning method: Unknown
  Sequencing primers: 5′ M13-F20; 3′ M13-Rev
Terms and licenses: Academic/Nonprofit Terms; Industry Terms: Not Available to Industry
Depositor comments: source: Genomic DNA
How to cite: pGEM-T Dmel Or35a was a gift from Richard Axel & Leslie Vosshall (Addgene plasmid # 59650 ; http://n2t.net/addgene:59650 ; RRID:Addgene_59650)
