[The description below was written by a language model from this plasmid's Addgene catalogue record.]
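Description:
pGEM-T Dmel Or35a is a small, high-copy bacterial cloning plasmid built on Promega's pGEM-T backbone (about 3 kb), a vector designed for the direct ligation of PCR products through single-thymidine overhangs. It is maintained in E. coli under ampicillin selection. Although the repository classifies it as a bacterial expression vector, the stated purpose is not protein production: the plasmid serves as a template source for a probe that detects expression of an odorant receptor gene.

The insert is a fragment of roughly 1 kb from the Drosophila melanogaster Or35a gene (CG17868), which encodes a member of the fly odorant receptor family. The depositor notes that it was derived from genomic DNA rather than cDNA, so it may include intronic sequence, though the record does not specify which portion of the locus is covered. The cloning method and the orientation of the insert are also not recorded. In the standard pGEM-T design, the cloning site is flanked by opposing T7 and SP6 phage RNA polymerase promoters and lies within a lacZα region. This arrangement allows sense or antisense RNA to be transcribed in vitro from the linearised plasmid. No feature table is supplied here, so these elements are inferred from the backbone rather than confirmed for this clone. The insert can be checked by sequencing from the M13 forward and reverse primer sites on either side. The plasmid is typically used to generate labelled riboprobes for in situ hybridisation, to map which olfactory sensory neurons in fly olfactory tissue express Or35a.
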