>Addgene plasmid #59650 | pGEM-T Dmel Or35a | addgene partial sequence | sequence record 97511 | M13pUC-Fwd 5'-CCCAGTCACGACGTTGTAAAACG-3'
TGTAATACGACTCACTATAGGGCGAATTGGGCCCGACGTCGCATGCTCCCGGCCGCCATGGCCGCGGGAT
TGAATTTGGATGCCTTTCTCACAGGAATGCCAACGTATTTAATCCTCGTGGAGGCTCAATTTAGAAGTCT
TCACATTCTACTGCACTTCGAGAAGCTTCAGAAGTTTTTAGAAATATTCTACGCAAATATTTATATTGAT
CCCCGTAAGGAACCCGAAATGTTTCGAAAAGTGGATGGAAAGATGATAATTAACAGATTAGTTTCGGCCA
TGTACGGTGCAGTTATCTCTCTGTATCTAATCGCACCCGTTTTTTCCATCATTAACCAAAGCAAAGATTT
TCTATACTCTATGATCTTTCCGTTCGATTCGGATCCCTTGTACATATTTGTGCCACTGCTTTTGACAAAC
GTATGGGTTGGCATTGTAATAGATACCATGATGTTCGGGGAGACGAATTTGTTGTGTGAACTAATTGTCC
ACCTAAATGGTAGTTATATGTTGCTCAAGAGGGACTTGCAGTTGGCCATTGAAAAGATATTAGTTGCAAG
GGACCGTCCGCATATGGCCAAACAGCTAAAGGTTTTAATTACAAAAACTCTCCGAAAGAATGTGGCTCTA
AATCAGTTTGGCCAGCAGCTGGAGGCTCAGTATACTGTGCGGGTTTTTATTATGTTTGCATTCGCTGCGG
GCCTTTTATGCGCTCTTTCTTTTAAGGCTTATACGGTAAGCAAAAAACAATAGAAATATTATTTCAACTC
TGAAAGTTATGTAAAAAATAAAAACAACTATAGGTTTTAATGACATTTTTAATATTTCCAACAGAATCCT
ATGGCCAATTACATCTATGCGATTTGGTTTGGTGCTAAGACAGTTGAGCTGCTTTCTTTAGGACAGATTG
GTTCCGACTTGGCCTTTACTGTATGCCAAACTATATATTTC
