>Addgene plasmid #59650 | pGEM-T Dmel Or35a | addgene partial sequence | sequence record 97512 | M13pUC-Rev 5'-AGCGGATAACAATTTCACACAGG-3'
TGACCATGATTACGCCAAGCTATTTAGGTGACACTATAGAATACTCAAGCTATGCATCCAACGCGTTGGG
AGCTCTCCCATATGGTCGACCTGCAGGCGGCCGCACTAGTGATTGCAGATTTTCGCTGGGATTTGTAGAG
TACTGCAGGATTTGCTCCCAATGGGTAAGGTAGTACATTGTGCTGAGGGAATCCGTCTGTATGAAAAAAA
TAATAATAATATATACCAGAAATATATAGTTTGGCATACAGTAAAGGCCAAGTCGGAACCAATCTGTCCT
AAAGAAAGCAGCTCAACTGTCTTAGCACCAAACCAAATCGCATAGATGTAATTGGCCATAGGATTCTGTT
GGAAATATTAAAAATGTCATTAAAACCTATAGTTGTTTTTATTTTTTACATAACTTTCAGAGTTGAAATA
ATATTTCTATTGTTTTTTGCTTACCGTATAAGCCTTAAAAGAAAGAGCGCATAAAAGGCCCGCAGCGAAT
GCAAACATAATAAAAACCCGCACAGTATACTGAGCCTCCAGCTGCTGGCCAAACTGATTTAGAGCCACAT
TCTTTCGGAGAGTTTTTGTAATTAAAACCTTTAGCTGTTTGGCCATATGCGGACGGTCCCTTGCAACTAA
TATCTTTTCAATGGCCAACTGCAAGTCCCTCTTGAGCAACATATAACTACCATTTAGGTGGACAATTAGT
TCACACAACAAATTCGTCTCCCCGAACATCATGGTATCTATTACAATGCCAACCCATACGTTTGTCAAAA
GCAGTGGCACAAATATGTACAAGGGATCCGAATCGAACGGAAAGATCATAGAGTATAGAAAATCTTTGCT
TTGGTTAATGATGGAAAA
